>Addgene plasmid #36425 | pMartini Gate A R1-R2 | depositor full sequence | sequence record 45566 | pMartini Gate A R1-R2 sequence 4618 bps
CACCTAAATTGTAAGCGTTAATATTTTGTTAAAATTCGCGTTAAATTTTTGTTAAATCAGCTCATTTTTT
AACCAATAGGCCGAAATCGGCAAAATCCCTTATAAATCAAAAGAATAGACCGAGATAGGGT
[37 nt withheld, positions 132-168]
AAAGAACGTGGACTCCAACGTCAAAGG
[49 nt withheld, positions 196-244]
T
[91 nt withheld, positions 246-336]
G
[124 nt withheld, positions 338-461]
CCCATTCGCCATTCAGGCTGCGCAACTGTTGGGAAGGGCGATCGGTGCGGGCCTCTTCGCTATTACGCCA
GCTGGCGAAAGGGGGATGTGCTGCAAGGCGATTAAGTTGGGTAACGCCAGGGTTTTCCCAGTCACGACGT
TGTAAAACGACGGCCAGTGAGCGGCCGCCGGCCTCGAGGGCCGGATCTGCAGGTCGACCAGCTGGCCAAG
CTTCTTCTAGAGGTACCGCATGCGATATCACCACTTTGTACAAGAAAGCTGAACGAGAAACGTAAAATGA
TATAAATATCAATATATTAAATTAGATTTTGCATAAAAAACAGACTACATAATACTGTAAAACACAACAT
ATCCAGTCACTATGGTCGACCTGCAGACTGGCTGTGTATAAGGGAGCCTGACATTTATATTCCCCAGAAC
ATCAGGTTAATGGCGTTTTTGATGTCATTTTCGCGGTGGCTGAGATCAGCCACTTCTTCCCCGATAACGG
AGACCGGCACACTGGCCATATCGGTGGTCATCATGCGCCAGCTTTCATCCCCGATATGCACCACCGGGTA
AAGTTCACGGGAGACTTTATCTGACAGCAGACGTGCACTGGCCAGGGGGATCACCATCCGTCGCCCGGGC
GTGTCAATAATATCACTCTGTACATCCACAAACAGACGATAACGGCTCTCTCTTTTATAGGTGTAAACCT
TAAACTGCATTTCACCAGCCCCTGTTCTCGTCAGCAAAAGAGCCGTTCATTTCAATAAACCGGGCGACCT
CAGCCATCCCTTCCTGATTTTCCGCTTTCCAGCGTTCGGCACGCAGACGACGGGCTTCATTCTGCATGGT
TGTGCTTACCAGACCGGAGATATTGACATCATATATGCCTTGAGCAACTGATAGCTGTCGCTGTCAACTG
TCACTGTAATACGCTGCTTCATAGCATACCTCTTTTTGACATACTTCGGGTATACATATCAGTATATATT
CTTATACCGCAAAAATCAGCGCGCAAATACGCATACTGTTATCTGGCTTTTAGTAAGCCGGATCCACGCG
TTTACGCCCCGCCCTGCCACTCATCGCAGTACTGTTGTAATTCATTAAGCATTCTGCCGACATGGAAGCC
ATCACAAACGGCATGATGAACCTGAATCGCCAGCGGCATCAGCACCTTGTCGCCTTGCGTATAATATTTG
CCCATGGTGAAAACGGGGGCGAAGAAGTTGTCCATATTGGCCACGTTTAAATCAAAACTGGTGAAACTCA
CCCAGGGATTGGCTGAGACGAAAAACATATTCTCAATAAACCCTTTAGGGAAATAGGCCAGGTTTTCACC
GTAACACGCCACATCTTGCGAATATATGTGTAGAAACTGCCGGAAATCGTCGTGGTATTCACTCCAGAGC
GATGAAAACGTTTCAGTTTGCTCATGGAAAACGGTGTAACAAGGGTGAACACTATCCCATATCACCAGCT
CACCGTCTTTCATTGCCATACGGAATTCCGGATGAGCATTCATCAGGCGGGCAAGAATGTGAATAAAGGC
CGGATAAAACTTGTGCTTATTTTTCTTTACGGTCTTTAAAAAGGCCGTAATATCCAGCTGAACGGTCTGG
TTATAGGTACATTGAGCAACTGACTGAAATGCCTCAAAATGTTCTTTACGATGCCATTGGGATATATCAA
CGGTGGTATATCCAGTGATTTTTTTCTCCATTTTAGCTTCCTTAGCTCCTGAAAATCTCGACGGATCCTA
ACTCAAAATCCACACATTATACGAGCCGGAAGCATAAAGTGTAAAGCCTGGGGTGCCTAATGCGGCCGCC
ATAGTGACTGGATATGTTGTGTTTTACAGTATTATGTAGTCTGTTTTTTATGCAAAATCTAATTTAATAT
ATTGATATTTATATCATTTTACGTTTCTCGTTCAGCTTTTTTGTACAAACTTGTGATATCGAGCTCTCCC
GGGAATTCGGATCCGGCCCTCGAGGCCGGCGGCCGCTTGGCGTAATCATGGTCATAGCTGTTTCCTGTGT
GAAATTGTTATCCGCTCACAATTCCACACAACATACGAGCCGGAAGCATAAAGTGTAAAGCCTGGGGTGC
CTAATGAGTGAGCTAACTCACATTAATTGCGTTGCGCTCACTGCCCGCTTTCCAGTCGGGAAACCTGTCG
TGCCAGCTGCATTAATGAATCGGCCAACGCGCGGGGAGAGGCGGTTTGCGTATTGGGCGCTCTTCCGCTT
CCTCGCTCACTGACTCGCTGCGCTCGGTCGTTCGGCTGCGGCGAGCGGTATCAGCTCACTCAAAGGCGGT
AATACGGTTATCCACAGAATCAGGGGATAACGCAGGAAAGAACATGTGAGCAAAAGGCCAGCAAAAGGCC
AGGAACCGTAAAAAGGCCGCGTTGCTGGCGTTTTTCCATAGGCTCCGCCCCCCTGACGAGCATCACAAAA
ATCGACGCTCAAGTCAGAGGTGGCGAAACCCGACAGGACTATAAAGATACCAGGCGTTTCCCCCTGGAAG
CTCCCTCGTGCGCTCTCCTGTTCCGACCCTGCCGCTTACCGGATACCTGTCCGCCTTTCTCCCTTCGGGA
AGCGTGGCGCTTTCTCATAGCTCACGCTGTAGGTATCTCAGTTCGGTGTAGGTCGTTCGCTCCAAGCTGG
GCTGTGTGCACGAACCCCCCGTTCAGCCCGACCGCTGCGCCTTATCCGGTAACTATCGTCTTGAGTCCAA
CCCGGTAAGACACGACTTATCGCCACTGGCAGCAGCCACTGGTAACAGGATTAGCAGAGCGAGGTATGTA
GGCGGTGCTACAGAGTTCTTGAAGTGGTGGCCTAACTACGGCTACACTAGAAGAACAGTATTTGGTATCT
GCGCTCTGCTGAAGCCAGTTACCTTCGGAAAAAGAGTTGGTAGCTCTTGATCCGGCAAACAAACCACCGC
TGGTAGCGGTGGTTTTTTTGTTTGCAAGCAGCAGATTACGCGCAGAAAAAAAGGATCTCAAGAAGATCCT
TTGATCTTTTCTACGGGGTCTGACGCTCAGTGGAACGAAAACTCACGTTAAGGGATTTTGGTCATGAGAT
TATCAAAAAGGATCTTCACCTAGATCCTTTTAAATTAAAAATGAAGTTTTAAATCAATCTAAAGTATATA
TGAGTAAACTTGGTCTGACAGTTACCAATGCTTAATCAGTGAGGCACCTATCTCAGCGATCTGTCTATTT
CGTTCATCCATAGTTGCCTGACTCCCCGTCGTGTAGATAACTACGATACGGGAGGGCTTACCATCTGGCC
CCAGTGCTGCAATGATACCGCGAGACCCACGCTCACCGGCTCCAGATTTATCAGCAATAAACCAGCCAGC
CGGAAGGGCCGAGCGCAGAAGTGGTCCTGCAACTTTATCCGCCTCCATCCAGTCTATTAATTGTTGCCGG
GAAGCTAGAGTAAGTAGTTCGCCAGTTAATAGTTTGCGCAACGTTGTTGCCATTGCTACAGGCATCGTGG
TGTCACGCTCGTCGTTTGGTATGGCTTCATTCAGCTCCGGTTCCCAACGATCAAGGCGAGTTACATGATC
CCCCATGTTGTGCAAAAAAGCGGTTAGCTCCTTCGGTCCTCCGATCGTTGTCAGAAGTAAGTTGGCCGCA
GTGTTATCACTCATGGTTATGGCAGCACTGCATAATTCTCTTACTGTCATGCCATCCGTAAGATGCTTTT
CTGTGACTGGTGAGTACTCAACCAAGTCATTCTGAGAATAGTGTATGCGGCGACCGAGTTGCTCTTGCCC
GGCGTCAATACGGGATAATACCGCGCCACATAGCAGAACTTTAAAAGTGCTCATCATTGGAAAACGTTCT
TCGGGGCGAAAACTCTCAAGGATCTTACCGCTGTTGAGATCCAGTTCGATGTAACCCACTCGTGCACCCA
ACTGATCTTCAGCATCTTTTACTTTCACCAGCGTTTCTGGGTGAGCAAAAACAGGAAGGCAAAATGCCGC
AAAAAAGGGAATAAGGGCGACACGGAAATGTTGAATACTCATACTCTTCCTTTTTCAATATTATTGAAGC
ATTTATCAGGGTTATTGTCTCATGAGCGGATACATATTTGAATGTATTTAGAAAAATAAACAAATAGGGG
TTCCGCGCACATTTCCCCGAAAAGTGC
Features (pLannotate 1.2.2; 16 found; start..end, strand, type, name):
     33..461     -  rep_origin     f1 ori (sequence partly withheld): f1 bacteriophage origin of replication; arrow indicates direction of (+) strand synthesis
    466..621     -  CDS            lacZα (fragment): LacZα fragment of β-galactosidase; lacZ fragment
    701..825     +  protein_bind   attR2: mutant version of attR; recombination site for the Gateway® LR reaction LR Clonase™
    869..1171    -  CDS            ccdB: CCDB_ECOLI - Also known as G, letB, letD. Experimental evidence at protein level: Swiss-Prot protein existence level 1. Toxic component of a type II toxin-antitoxin (TA) system, functioning in plasmid maintainence. Responsible for the post- segregational killing (PSK) of plasmid-free cells, also referred to as a plasmid addiction system. Half-life of over 2 hours. Cell killing by CcdB is accompanied by filamentation, defects in chromosome and plasmid segregation, defects in cell division, formation of anucleate cells, decreased DNA synthesis and plasmid loss. Interferes with the activity of DN
   1176..1334    -  CDS            ccdA (fragment): CCDA_ECO57 - Also known as H, letA. Experimental evidence at protein level: Swiss-Prot protein existence level 1. Antitoxin component of a type II toxin-antitoxin (TA) system which inhibits the post-segregational killing (PSK) of plasmid-free cells, also referred to as a plasmid addiction system. Binds to and blocks the activity of CcdB; will also remove bound CcdB protein from the CcdB-GyrA complex by forming a CcdA-CcdB complex, a process termed rejuvenation. Functions as a transcriptional corepressor for the ccdAB operon, repression also requires CcdB (By similarity). From Escherichia coli
   1513..2172    -  CDS            CmR: chloramphenicol acetyltransferase; cat; confers resistance to chloramphenicol
   2173..2202    -  promoter       cat promoter (fragment): promoter of the E. coli cat gene encoding chloramphenicol acetyltransferase
   2226..2256    -  promoter       lac UV5 promoter: E. coli lac promoter with an "up" mutation
   2281..2405    -  protein_bind   attR1: mutant version of attR; recombination site for the Gateway® LR reaction LR Clonase™
   2496..2512    -  protein_bind   lac operator: The lac repressor binds to the lac operator to inhibit transcription in E. coli. This inhibition can be relieved by adding lactose or isopropyl-β-D-thiogalactopyranoside (IPTG). lac repressor encoded by lacI
   2520..2550    -  promoter       lac promoter: promoter for the E. coli lac operon
   2565..2586    -  protein_bind   CAP binding site: CAP binding activates transcription in the presence of cAMP. E. coli catabolite activator protein
   2599..2691    -  CDS            lacI (fragment): lac repressor; lacI; The lac repressor binds to the lac operator to inhibit transcription in E. coli. This inhibition can be relieved by adding lactose or isopropyl-β-D-thiogalactopyranoside (IPTG).
   2874..3462    -  rep_origin     ori: high-copy-number ColE1/pMB1/pBR322/pUC origin of replication
   3633..4493    -  CDS            AmpR: β-lactamase; bla; confers resistance to ampicillin, carbenicillin, and related antibiotics
   4494..4598    -  promoter       AmpR promoter: bla
