[The description below was written by a language model from this plasmid's Addgene catalogue record and pLannotate feature annotations shown in this document.]
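Description:
pMartini Gate A R1-R2 is a 4,618 bp Gateway conversion vector built on the pMartini backbone. It is a small, high-copy E. coli plasmid that serves as a donor of a portable Gateway cassette rather than as an expression construct. The backbone has a pUC/ColE1-type origin, an f1 phage origin, and an ampicillin resistance gene under its own bla promoter. It also retains remnants of a lac cloning region: a lacI fragment, CAP binding site, lac promoter and operator, and a lacZα fragment. These lac elements flank the insert, as expected for a cassette placed in a pUC/Bluescript-style polylinker that can be sequenced with M13 primers.

The insert is a standard Gateway destination cassette bounded by attR1 and attR2. It contains a chloramphenicol acetyltransferase gene with its promoter elements, the ccdB toxin gene and a partial ccdA fragment. Because ccdB poisons gyrase in ordinary strains, the plasmid must be maintained in a ccdB-tolerant host, with chloramphenicol and ampicillin as dual selection. In an LR reaction the attR sites recombine with the attL sites of an entry clone, replacing the CmR-ccdB segment with the gene of interest, and ccdB counter-selects against unrecombined plasmid.

Multiple restriction sites surround the cassette on both sides, including SfiI, XhoI and EcoRV on each flank. These allow it to be excised and moved into any cloning vector, converting that vector into a Gateway destination vector. The plasmid belongs to a series from a modular toolset for Drosophila recombination transgenesis. In the name, "A" denotes one of three reading frames (A, B or C) offered for making in-frame fusions with the cassette, and "R1-R2" denotes the cassette's orientation.
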