Addgene plasmid #36425: pMartini Gate A R1-R2
Depositing lab: Brian McCabe. Depositing organization: Columbia University. Publication: A modular toolset for recombination transgenesis and neurogenetic analysis of Drosophila. Wang JW, Beck ES, McCabe BD. PLoS One. 2012;7(7):e42102. Epub 2012 Jul 25. 10.1371/journal.pone.0042102 PubMed 22848718.
Backbone
  Vector backbone: pMartini
  Total vector size (bp): 4618
  Modifications to backbone: 5' cloning sites: SfiI-XhoI-HindIII-XbaI-KpnI-Acc65I-SphI-NspI-EcoRV 3' cloning sites: XhoI-SfiI-BanII-SacI-EcoRV
  Vector type: Gateway Conversion Vector
Growth in bacteria
  Bacterial resistance: Chloramphenicol and Ampicillin, 25 & 100 μg/mL
  Growth temperature: 37°C
  Growth strain: ccdB Survival
  Copy number: High Copy
Gene/Insert
  Gene/Insert name: Gateway Cassette
  Cloning method: Gateway Cloning
  Sequencing primers: 5′ M13_fwd; 3′ M13_rev
Terms and licenses: Academic/Nonprofit Terms; Industry Terms: Not Available to Industry
Depositor comments: This vector can be used for conversion of any cloning vector into a gateway destination vector and facilitate the generation of in-frame fusions with a gateway cassette. A,B or C are reading frames; R1-R2 or R2-R1 indicate the gateway cassette orientation. Please see the associated publication for more information: Wang J-W, Beck ES, McCabe BD (2012) A Modular Toolset for Recombination Transgenesis and Neurogenetic Analysis of Drosophila. PLoS ONE 7(7): e42102 http://www.plosone.org/article/info:doi%2F10.1371%2Fjournal.pone.0042102
How to cite: pMartini Gate A R1-R2 was a gift from Brian McCabe (Addgene plasmid # 36425 ; http://n2t.net/addgene:36425 ; RRID:Addgene_36425)
