>Addgene plasmid #36425 | pMartini Gate A R1-R2 | addgene partial sequence | sequence record 46678 | M13pUC-rev 5'-AGCGGATAACAATTTCACACAGG-3'
CGCCAGCGGCCGCCGGCCTCGAGGGCCGGATCCGAATTCCCGGGAGAGCTCGATATCACCACTTTGTACA
AGAAAGCTGAACGAGAAACGTAAAATGATATAAATATCAATATATTAAATTAGATTTTGCATAAAAAACA
GACTACATAATACTGTAAAACACAACATATCCAGTCACTATGGTCGACCTGCAGACTGGCTGTGTATAAG
GGAGCCTGACATTTATATTCCCCAGAACATCAGGTTAATGGCGTTTTTGATGTCATTTTCGCGGTGGCTG
AGATCAGCCACTTCTTCCCCGATAACGGAGACCGGCACACTGGCCATATCGGTGGTCATCATGCGCCAGC
TTTCATCCCCGATATGCACCACCGGGTAAAGTTCACGGGAGACTTTATCTGACAGCAGACGTGCACTGGC
CAGGGGGATCACCATCCGTCGCCCGGGCGTGTCAATAATATCACTCTGTACATCCACAAACAGACGATAA
CGGCTCTCTCTTTTATAGGTGTAAACCTTAAACTGCATTTCACCAGCCCCTGTTCTCGTCAGCAAAAGAG
CCGTTCATTTCAATAAACCGGGCGACCTCAGCCATCCCTTCCTGATTTTCCGCTTTCCAGCGTTCGGCAC
GCAGACGACGGGCTTCATTCTGCATGGTTGTGCTTACCAGACCGGAGATATTGACATCATATATGCCTTG
AGCAACTGATAGCTGTCGCTGTCAACTGTCACTGTAATACGCTGCTTCATAGCATACCTCTTTTTGACAT
ACTTCGGGTATACATATCAGTATATATTCTTATACCGCAAAAATCAGCGCGCAAATACGCATACTGTTAT
CTGGCTTTTAGTAAGCCGGATCCACGCGTTTACGCCCCGCCCTGCCACTCATCGCAGTACTGTTGTAATT
CATTAAGCATTCTG
