>Addgene plasmid #36425 | pMartini Gate A R1-R2 | addgene partial sequence | sequence record 46829 | M13pUC-fwd 5'-CCCAGTCACGACGTTGTAAAACG-3'
CGGATCTGCAGGTCGACCAGCTGGCCAAGCTTCTTCTAGAGGTACCGCATGCGATATCACAAGTTTGTAC
AAAAAAGCTGAACGAGAAACGTAAAATGATATAAATATCAATATATTAAATTAGATTTTGCATAAAAAAC
AGACTACATAATACTGTAAAACACAACATATCCAGTCACTATGGCGGCCGCATTAGGCACCCCAGGCTTT
ACACTTTATGCTTCCGGCTCGTATAATGTGTGGATTTTGAGTTAGGATCCGTCGAGATTTTCAGGAGCTA
AGGAAGCTAAAATGGAGAAAAAAATCACTGGATATACCACCGTTGATATATCCCAATGGCATCGTAAAGA
ACATTTTGAGGCATTTCAGTCAGTTGCTCAATGTACCTATAACCAGACCGTTCAGCTGGATATTACGGCC
TTTTTAAAGACCGTAAAGAAAAATAAGCACAAGTTTTATCCGGCCTTTATTCACATTCTTGCCCGCCTGA
TGAATGCTCATCCGGAATTCCGTATGGCAATGAAAGACGGTGAGCTGGTGATATGGGATAGTGTTCACCC
TTGTTACACCGTTTTCCATGAGCAAACTGAAACGTTTTCATCGCTCTGGAGTGAATACCACGACGATTTC
CGGCAGTTTCTACACATATATTCGCAAGATGTGGCGTGTTACGGTGAAAACCTGGCCTATTTCCCTAAAG
GGTTTATTGAGAATATGTTTTTCGTCTCAGCCAATCCCTGGGTGAGTTTCACCAGTTTTGATTTAAACGT
GGCCAATATGGACAACTTCTTCGCCCCCGTTTTCACCATGGGCAAATATTATACGCAAGGCGACAAGGTG
CTGATGCCGCTGGCGAT
